Addgene plasmid #217023: pIAR008
Purpose: deletion of amaB
Depositing lab: Gregg Beckham. Depositing organization: National Laboratory of the Rockies (NLR). Publication: Production of Vanillin From Ferulic Acid by Pseudomonas putida KT2440 Using Metabolic Engineering and In Situ Product Recovery. Ruhl IA, Woodworth SP, Haugen SJ, Alt HM, Beckham GT, Johnson CW. Microb Biotechnol. 2025 May;18(5):e70152. doi: 10.1111/1751-7915.70152. PubMed 40410945.
Backbone
  Vector backbone: pK18sB
  Backbone size w/o insert (bp): 3038
  Total vector size (bp): 4506
  Modifications to backbone: deletion of 45 bps during digestion and insert assembly
  Vector type: Bacterial gene replacement
Growth in bacteria
  Bacterial resistance: Kanamycin, 50 μg/mL
  Growth temperature: 37°C
  Growth strain: DH5alpha
  Growth instructions: 50 μg/mL of kanamycin
  Copy number: Unknown
Gene/Insert
  Gene/Insert name: partial sequences of PP_5257 (amaA) and PP_5259
  Species: Pseudomonas putida KT2440
  Insert size (bp): 1513
  Mutation: none
  Tag / fusion protein: none
  Cloning method: Gibson Cloning
  Sequencing primers: 5′ tatagtcctgtcgggtttcg; 3′ cttcccaaccttaccagag
Terms and licenses: Academic/Nonprofit Terms; Industry Terms: Not Available to Industry
How to cite: pIAR008 was a gift from Gregg Beckham (Addgene plasmid # 217023 ; http://n2t.net/addgene:217023 ; RRID:Addgene_217023)
