[The description below was written by a language model from this plasmid's Addgene catalogue record and pLannotate feature annotations shown in this document.]
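Description:
pIAR008 is a bacterial gene-replacement (allelic exchange) plasmid built on the pK18sB backbone and designed to delete amaB from the chromosome of Pseudomonas putida KT2440. The 4,506 bp construct is maintained in E. coli through a high-copy ColE1/pUC-type origin and selected with kanamycin via the neo (nptII) aminoglycoside phosphotransferase gene. It also carries Bacillus subtilis sacB, encoding levansucrase, which makes cells sucrose-sensitive and serves as a counter-selection marker. A short lacZα remnant from the original cloning region is also annotated.

The roughly 1.5 kb insert, assembled by Gibson cloning, consists of partial sequences of PP_5257 (amaA) and PP_5259, the genes that by locus numbering appear to sit on either side of the deletion target. These serve as homology arms. Plasmids with ColE1-type origins are generally not expected to replicate in Pseudomonas, so kanamycin-resistant clones typically arise from integration of the whole plasmid at one arm by single crossover. Growth on sucrose then selects for a second recombination that removes the backbone, leaving either the wild-type locus or the intended deletion, with no marker left behind. The automated annotation labels two short fragments within the insert region as human MAOA and cyanobacterial cmpR. These are most plausibly weak homology matches to the P. putida flanking genes (an amine oxidase-like and a LysR-type regulator-like sequence) rather than true foreign inserts. According to the associated publication title, the plasmid was made as part of metabolic engineering of P. putida KT2440 for vanillin production from ferulic acid. The record does not explain the specific rationale for removing amaB.
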