Features (pLannotate 1.2.2; 6 found; start..end, strand, type, name):
    205..1626    +  CDS            SacB: secreted levansucrase that renders bacterial growth sensitive to sucrose; Bacillus subtilis sacB; negative selection marker
   1659..2247    +  rep_origin     ori: high-copy-number ColE1/pMB1/pBR322/pUC origin of replication
   2706..2819    -  CDS            MAOA (fragment): AOFA_HUMAN - Experimental evidence at protein level: Swiss-Prot protein existence level 1. Catalyzes the oxidative deamination of biogenic and xenobiotic amines and has important functions in the metabolism of neuroactive and vasoactive amines in the central nervous system and peripheral tissues. MAOA preferentially oxidizes biogenic amines such as 5-hydroxytryptamine (5-HT), norepinephrine and epinephrine. From Homo sapiens (Human).
   3214..3432    +  CDS            cmpR (fragment): CMPR_SYNE7 - Experimental evidence at protein level: Swiss-Prot protein existence level 1. Activates transcription of the cmpABCD operon under carbon dioxide-limited conditions. From Synechococcus elongatus (strain PCC 7942 / FACHB-805) (Anacystis nidulans R2).
   3811..3839    +  CDS            lacZα (fragment): LacZα fragment of β-galactosidase; lacZ fragment
   3910..195     +  CDS            neo (across the origin): KKA2_KLEPN - Also known as kan, nptII. Experimental evidence at protein level: Swiss-Prot protein existence level 1. Resistance to kanamycin, neomycin, paromomycin, ribostamycin, butirosin and gentamicin B. From Klebsiella pneumoniae.
>Addgene plasmid #217023 | pIAR008 | addgene full sequence | sequence record 431357 | Addgene NGS Result
AATGGCCGCTTTTCTGGATTCATCGACTGTGGCCGGCTGGGTGTGGCGGACCGCTATCAGGACATAGCGT
TGGCTACCCGTGATATTGCTGAAGAGCTTGGCGGCGAATGGGCTGACCGCTTCCTCGTGCTTTACGGTAT
CGCCGCTCCCGATTCGCAGCGCATCGCCTTCTATCGCCTTCTTGACGAGTTCTTCTGAGCGACGATGAAC
ATCAAAAAGTTTGCAAAACAAGCAACAGTATTAACCTTTACTACCGCACTGCTGGCAGGAGGCGCAACTC
AAGCGTTTGCGAAAGAAACGAACCAAAAGCCATATAAGGAAACATACGGCATTTCCCATATTACACGCCA
TGATATGCTGCAAATCCCTGAACAGCAAAAAAATGAAAAATATCAAGTTTCTGAATTTGATTCGTCCACA
ATTAAAAATATCTCTTCTGCAAAAGGCCTGGACGTTTGGGACAGCTGGCCATTACAAAACGCTGACGGCA
CTGTCGCAAACTATCACGGCTACCACATCGTCTTTGCATTAGCCGGAGATCCTAAAAATGCGGATGACAC
ATCGATTTACATGTTCTATCAAAAAGTCGGCGAAACTTCTATTGACAGCTGGAAAAACGCTGGCCGCGTC
TTTAAAGACAGCGACAAATTCGATGCAAATGATTCTATCCTAAAAGACCAAACACAAGAATGGTCAGGTT
CAGCCACATTTACATCTGACGGAAAAATCCGTTTATTCTACACTGATTTCTCCGGTAAACATTACGGCAA
ACAAACACTGACAACTGCACAAGTTAACGTATCAGCATCAGACAGCTCTTTGAACATCAACGGTGTAGAG
GATTATAAATCAATCTTTGACGGTGACGGAAAAACGTATCAAAATGTACAGCAGTTCATCGATGAAGGCA
ACTACAGCTCAGGCGACAACCATACGCTGAGAGATCCTCACTACGTAGAAGATAAAGGCCACAAATACTT
AGTATTTGAAGCAAACACTGGAACTGAAGATGGCTACCAAGGCGAAGAATCTTTATTTAACAAAGCATAC
TATGGCAAAAGCACATCATTCTTCCGTCAAGAAAGTCAAAAACTTCTGCAAAGCGATAAAAAACGCACGG
CTGAGTTAGCAAACGGCGCTCTCGGTATGATTGAGCTAAACGATGATTACACACTGAAAAAAGTGATGAA
ACCGCTGATTGCATCTAACACAGTAACAGATGAAATTGAACGCGCGAACGTCTTTAAAATGAACGGCAAA
TGGTACCTGTTCACTGACTCCCGCGGATCAAAAATGACGATTGACGGCATTACGTCTAACGATATTTACA
TGCTTGGTTATGTTTCTAATTCTTTAACTGGCCCATACAAGCCGCTGAACAAAACTGGCCTTGTGTTAAA
AATGGATCTTGATCCTAACGATGTAACCTTTACTTACTCACACTTCGCTGTACCTCAAGCGAAAGGAAAC
AATGTCGTGATTACAAGCTATATGACAAACAGAGGATTCTACGCAGACAAACAATCAACGTTTGCGCCGA
GCTTCCTGCTGAACATCAAAGGCAAGAAAACATCTGTTGTCAAAGACAGCATCCTTGAACAAGGACAATT
AACAGTTAACAAATAATCAGACCCCGTAGAAAAGATCAAAGGATCTTCTTGAGATCCTTTTTTTCTGCGC
GTAATCTGCTGCTTGCAAACAAAAAAACCACCGCTACCAGCGGTGGTTTGTTTGCCGGATCAAGAGCTAC
CAACTCTTTTTCCGAAGGTAACTGGCTTCAGCAGAGCGCAGATACCAAATACTGTTCTTCTAGTGTAGCC
GTAGTTAGGCCACCACTTCAAGAACTCTGTAGCACCGCCTACATACCTCGCTCTGCTAATCCTGTTACCA
GTGGCTGCTGCCAGTGGCGATAAGTCGTGTCTTACCGGGTTGGACTCAAGACGATAGTTACCGGATAAGG
CGCAGCGGTCGGGCTGAACGGGGGGTTCGTGCACACAGCCCAGCTTGGAGCGAACGACCTACACCGAACT
GAGATACCTACAGCGTGAGCTATGAGAAAGCGCCACGCTTCCCGAAGGGAGAAAGGCGGACAGGTATCCG
GTAAGCGGCAGGGTCGGAACAGGAGAGCGCACGAGGGAGCTTCCAGGGGGAAACGCCTGGTATCTTTATA
GTCCTGTCGGGTTTCGCCACCTCTGACTTGAGCGTCGATTTTTGTGATGCTCGTCAGGGGGGCGGAGCCT
ATGGAAAAACGCCTCACACAGGAAACAGCTATGACATGATTACGAATTCAGGCGCGTTACAGCAGCCGCC
AGGCCCTGGGTGTAGCCCATGGGGTTGATGGTGCCAGCACGGCGATCAAGCAGCGCAGCGGAAATCTTGT
CGGTACCGCAGTATTCCTGGCACTGGGCACCGGTCAGCAGCTCGACGTCGGCACCTCGGCGGCGCCATTG
TTCGTGACGCGCTTCGAGGTCGGCGATACCGGTGGCGTTGTGCGCCATGTGCAGCGTGCCTTTGTGCTGG
GCCTGGCAGTCGATGCCGAGGCGCTCGATCATGGCGAACACTTCAGCCGGGGCTTCGCCAAGCACCTTGT
TCAGGCGGCTACCCTGCTTCTGGCCAAGGGTGGCCTCGACGTCGTCGGGGCGGATCCACGTGCCGGCGTT
GACCAGGCCGACGTTGCGCCCGGAGCCACCGTGGCCGATCTTCCAGGCCTCCAGCACGATCACCGACTTG
CCCTGTTCGAGCAGGTGGATGGCCGCCGACAGGCCGGTAATACCGCCGCCGATCACACAGACATCGGCCT
TGTGCTCACCGGCCAGGGCCTGGGCGGCGACGGTCGGTTTGCTGACGTGTTCCCACAAGCATTGTTGACG
CAGTTCGGACATGGCCGGCTCCAGCAATTTGTTCTTGTTGGGGCCGCAGGGCGGCCCTTTCGCGGGTAAA
CCCGCTCCTACAGGGGTCGGTGTCGCTTGGACGAACCCTGTAGGAGCGGGTCTACCCGCGAACCGGGGGC
CAGGCCCCCGGCCATGCAGCATCAATACAGATATCTTGTGCATCTCCTACATCGGTGATGGGGTGGAAAA
ATGATGTGGATCAGTATTAATCCGATCACATAGGTACAACAAACGACCTTTATTCCGCATATCATTCCGT
CAGGTAATGATTTGAGCCGCAGAGACCGCTATGTCAAAACGCCTGGTACCCTCCATGACCGCCCTGCAGT
GCTTTGAAGCTGCAGCCCGCCATCTGAGTTTTACCCGTGCCGCCGAAGAACTGCACCTGACCCAGAGCGC
GGTCAGCAAGCAGGTGGCGCAGCTGGAAGACATGCTGCGCCACCACCTGTTCCTGCGCATCCGCCGGCGC
TTGCAGCTGACCCCGGCCGGCAGCCTGTACCTGGCCGAGGTCAACAAAATCCTGACCCAGGTGGATATGT
CCAGCCGCTATGTGCTCACCTACGGCGAGCAGACCGAGATATTGAAGGTAGCCACTCAACCGAGTTTTGG
CGTGCGCTGGTTGATCCCGCACCTCAAGGGGTTTGGCAAACGGCACGGCAATATCCACCTGGACATTCGC
AACGAGATGGAGCCGTTCGCCCTGCTGCAAGGCTCGGCTGACGTGGTGTTCTTCTATGGCCAGGGCACCT
GGCCGGGGGCCACTTGCGTGGAGTTGTTTCGCGAGGAGGTGGTGCCGGTGTGTGCGCCAGAGCTGCTGGC
CGGGCGCAAGCTGGCCGGTGCCGAGGAGCTGGCCGAGCTGGTGCTGCTGCAAAGCACCTCGCGCCCGGAG
GCCTGGCATGAGTGGTTCCTGGAAGCTTGGCACTGGCCGTCGTTTTACAACGTCGTGACCGGAATTGCCA
GCTGGGGCGCCCTCTGGTAAGGTTGGGAAGCCCTGCAAACAGGATGAGGATCGTTTCGCATGATTGAACA
AGATGGATTGCACGCAGGTTCTCCGGCCGCTTGGGTGGAGAGGCTATTCGGCTATGACTGGGCACAACAG
ACAATCGGCTGCTCTGATGCCGCCGTGTTCCGGCTGTCAGCGCAGGGGCGCCCGGTTCTTTTTGTCAAGA
CCGACCTGTCCGGTGCCCTGAATGAACTCCAAGACGAGGCAGCGCGGCTATCGTGGCTGGCCACGACGGG
CGTTCCTTGCGCAGCTGTGCTCGACGTTGTCACTGAAGCGGGAAGGGACTGGCTGCTATTGGGCGAAGTG
CCGGGGCAGGATCTCCTGTCATCTCACCTTGCTCCTGCCGAGAAAGTATCCATCATGGCTGATGCAATGC
GGCGGCTGCATACGCTTGATCCGGCTACCTGCCCATTCGACCACCAAGCGAAACATCGCATCGAGCGAGC
ACGTACTCGGATGGAAGCCGGTCTTGTCGATCAGGATGATCTGGACGAAGAGCATCAGGGGCTCGCGCCA
GCCGAACTGTTCGCCAGGCTCAAGGCGCGGATGCCCGACGGCGAGGATCTCGTCGTGACCCATGGCGATG
CCTGCTTGCCGAATATCATGGTGGAA
